Addgene plasmid #239084: pccGFP-MalE-neg-2E11
Purpose: Negative control for liquid MalE complementation assay
Depositing lab: Alessandro Senes. Depositing organization: University of Wisconsin, Madison. Publication: High-throughput discovery of transmembrane helix dimers from human single-pass membrane proteins with TOXGREEN sort-seq. Anderson SM, Choi J, Cushman EM, Leander M, Raman S, Senes A. bioRxiv 2025.04.22.650048 10.1101/2025.04.22.650048.
Backbone
  Vector backbone: pccGFPKAN
  Backbone size w/o insert (bp): 7375
  Total vector size (bp): 7438
  Vector type: Bacterial Expression
Growth in bacteria
  Bacterial resistance: Ampicillin, 100 μg/mL
  Growth temperature: 37°C
  Growth strain: DH5alpha
  Copy number: High Copy
Gene/Insert
  Gene/Insert name: transmembrane domain of LRIG3
  Species: H. sapiens (human)
  Insert size (bp): 63
  Mutation: Changed Valine 827 to Isoleucine
  Tag / fusion protein: ToxR (N terminal on backbone); MBP (C terminal on backbone)
  Cloning method: Restriction Enzyme; 5′ cloning site NheI (not destroyed); 3′ cloning site BamHI (destroyed during cloning)
  Sequencing primers: 5′ acggttgaagaagagatggctcgc
Terms and licenses: Academic/Nonprofit Terms; Industry Terms: Not Available to Industry
How to cite: pccGFP-MalE-neg-2E11 was a gift from Alessandro Senes (Addgene plasmid # 239084 ; http://n2t.net/addgene:239084 ; RRID:Addgene_239084)
