[The description below was written by a language model from this plasmid's Addgene catalogue record and pLannotate feature annotations shown in this document.]
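Description:
pccGFP-MalE-neg-2E11 is a bacterial expression plasmid built on the pccGFPKAN backbone and belongs to the TOXGREEN family of reporters for transmembrane helix association in the E. coli inner membrane. It is propagated through a ColE1/pMB1-type origin and selected with ampicillin via the bla gene and its native promoter. The catalogue lists it as high copy, although the feature table also annotates pBR322-derived bom and rop elements.

The payload is a chimeric protein in which the N-terminal, DNA-binding portion of Vibrio cholerae ToxR is joined to a transmembrane segment and then to E. coli maltose-binding protein (MBP, malE) at the C terminus. According to the catalogue, the segment is the 63 bp transmembrane domain of human LRIG3 carrying a Val827-to-Ile change, cloned between NheI and BamHI. In this type of system, helix-driven dimerisation brings the ToxR domains together so that they activate a ToxR-responsive promoter. The oppositely oriented superfolder GFP gene, flanked by rrnB terminators, is the readout. The short zot and cat promoter fragments annotated upstream of it probably reflect cholera toxin locus regulatory sequence, but the record does not name the reporter promoter, nor the promoter driving the fusion.

The MBP moiety supports the MalE complementation test, in which correct membrane insertion places MBP in the periplasm and permits growth on maltose. The record designates this clone as the negative control for the liquid version of that assay, but does not explain why it fails to complement. The sequenced record is 6,907 nt against a catalogued 7,438 bp, and the toxR and MBP annotations are separated by only a few bases, with no separate feature marking the transmembrane insert.
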