Features (pLannotate 1.2.2; 16 found; start..end, strand, type, name):
      1..589     +  rep_origin     ori: high-copy-number ColE1/pMB1/pBR322/pUC origin of replication
    775..915     -  misc_feature   bom: basis of mobility region from pBR322
   1017..1208    -  CDS            rop: Rop protein, which maintains plasmids at low copy number; rop
   1225..1605    +  CDS            YPB1_ECOLX: Protein predicted: Swiss-Prot protein existence level 4. From Escherichia coli.
   1790..1817    -  terminator     rrnB T2 terminator: transcription terminator T2 from the E. coli rrnB gene
   1909..1995    -  terminator     rrnB T1 terminator: Escherichia coli rrnB; transcription terminator T1 from the E. coli rrnB gene
   1997..2112    -  ncRNA          5S rRNA: Accession: RF00001 - 5S ribosomal RNA
   2433..3146    -  CDS            Superfolder GFP: Superfolder GFP is a basic (constitutively fluorescent) green fluorescent protein published in 2005, derived from Aequorea victoria. It is reported to be a very rapidly-maturing weak dimer.
   3147..3175    -  promoter       cat promoter (fragment): promoter of the E. coli cat gene encoding chloramphenicol acetyltransferase
   3326..3388    -  CDS            zot (fragment): ZOT_VIBCH - Experimental evidence at protein level: Swiss-Prot protein existence level 1. Increases the permeability of the small intestine mucosa by affecting the structure of intercellular tight junctions (zonula occludens). From Vibrio cholerae serotype O1 (strain ATCC 39315 / El Tor Inaba N16961).
   3507..3593    -  terminator     rrnB T1 terminator: Escherichia coli rrnB; transcription terminator T1 from the E. coli rrnB gene
   3944..4603    +  CDS            toxR (fragment): TOXR_VIBCH - Protein predicted: Swiss-Prot protein existence level 4. This transcription activator controls cholera toxin, pilus colonization factor and outer membrane protein expression in V.cholerae. It binds to the 5'-TTTTGAT-3' tandemly repeated DNA sequence in the cholera toxin promoter region. ToxS interacts with the C-terminal periplasmic domain of ToxR, stimulating its activity. It activates transcription at the promoters for tcpI and tcpA and this is presumably via ToxT. From Vibrio cholerae serotype O1 (strain ATCC 39315 / El Tor Inaba N16961).
   4610..5707    +  CDS            MBP: maltose binding protein from E. coli; malE (mutated); This version of the gene does not encode a signal sequence, so MBP will remain in the cytosol.
   5708..5727    +  misc_feature   MCS (fragment): pUC18/19 multiple cloning site
   5772..5876    +  promoter       AmpR promoter: bla
   5877..6737    +  CDS            AmpR: β-lactamase; bla; confers resistance to ampicillin, carbenicillin, and related antibiotics
>Addgene plasmid #239084 | pccGFP-MalE-neg-2E11 | addgene full sequence | sequence record 476896 | Addgene NGS Result
TTGAGATCCTTTTTTTCTGCGCGTAATCTGCTGCTTGCAAACAAAAAAACCACCGCTACCAGCGGTGGTT
TGTTTGCCGGATCAAGAGCTACCAACTCTTTTTCCGAAGGTAACTGGCTTCAGCAGAGCGCAGATACCAA
ATACTGTCCTTCTAGTGTAGCCGTAGTTAGGCCACCACTTCAAGAACTCTGTAGCACCGCCTACATACCT
CGCTCTGCTAATCCTGTTACCAGTGGCTGCTGCCAGTGGCGATAAGTCGTGTCTTACCGGGTTGGACTCA
AGACGATAGTTACCGGATAAGGCGCAGCGGTCGGGCTGAACGGGGGGTTCGTGCACACAGCCCAGCTTGG
AGCGAACGACCTACACCGAACTGAGATACCTACAGCGTGAGCTATGAGAAAGCGCCACGCTTCCCGAAGG
GAGAAAGGCGGACAGGTATCCGGTAAGCGGCAGGGTCGGAACAGGAGAGCGCACGAGGGAGCTTCCAGGG
GGAAACGCCTGGTATCTTTATAGTCCTGTCGGGTTTCGCCACCTCTGACTTGAGCGTCGATTTTTGTGAT
GCTCGTCAGGGGGGCGGAGCCTATGGAAAAACGCCAGCAACGCGGCCTTTTTACGGTTCCTGGCCTTTTG
CTGGCCTTTTGCTCACATGTTCTTTCCTGCGTTATCCCCTGATTCTGTGGATAACCGTATTACCGCCTTT
GAGTGAGCTGATACCGCTCGCCGCAGCCGAACGACCGAGCGCAGCGAGTCAGTGAGCGAGGAAGCGGAAG
AGCGCCTGATGCGGTATTTTCTCCTTACGCATCTGTGCGGTATTTCACACCGCATATGGTGCACTCTCAG
TACAATCTGCTCTGATGCCGCATAGTTAAGCCAGTATACACTCCGCTATCGCTACGTGACTGGGTCATGG
CTGCGCCCCGACACCCGCCAACACCCGCTGACGCGCCCTGACGGGCTTGTCTGCTCCCGGCATCCGCTTA
CAGACAAGCTGTGACCGTCTCCGGGAGCTGCATGTGTCAGAGGTTTTCACCGTCATCACCGAAACGCGCG
AGGCAGCTGCGGTAAAGCTCATCAGCGTGGTCGTGAAGCGATTCACAGATGTCTGCCTGTTCATCCGCGT
CCAGCTCGTTGAGTTTCTCCAGAAGCGTTAATGTCTGGCTTCTGATAAAGCGGGCCATGTTAAGGGCGGT
TTTTTCCTGTTTGGTCACTGATGCCTCCGTGTAAGGGGGATTTCTGTTCATGGGGGTAATGATACCGATG
AAACGAGAGAGGATGCTCACGATACGGGTTACTGATGATGAACATGCCCGGTTACTGGAACGTTGTGAGG
GTAAACAACTGGCGGTATGGATGCGGCGGGACCAGAGAAAAATCACTCAGGGTCAATGCCAGCGCTTCGT
TAATACAGATGTAGGTGTTCCACAGGGTAGCCAGCAGCATCCTGCGATGCAGATCCGGAACATAATGGTG
CAGGGCGCTGACTTCCGCGTTTCCAGACTTTACGAAACACGGAAACCGAAGACCATTCATGTTGTTGCTC
AGGTCGCAGACGTTTTGCAGCAGCAGTCGCTTCACGTTCGCTCGCGTATCGGTGATTCATTCTGCTAACC
AGTAAGGCAACCCCGCCAGCCTAGCCGGGTCCTCAACGACAGGAGCACGATCATGCGCACCCGTGGCCAG
GACCCAACGCTGCCCGACTGCTTTCCTGATGCAAAAACGAGGCTAGTTTACCGTATCTGTGGGGGGATGG
CTTGTAGATATGACGACAGGAAGAGTTTGTAGAAACGCAAAAAGGCCATCCGTCAGGATGGCCTTCTGCT
TAATTTGATGCCTGGCAGTTTATGGCGGGCGTCCTGCCCGCCACCCTCCGGGCCGTTGCTTCGCAACGTT
CAAATCCGCTCCCGGCGGATTTGTCCTACTCAGGAGAGCGTTCACCGACAAACAACAGATAAAACGAAAG
GCCCAGTCTTTCGACTGAGCCTTTCGTTTTATTTGATGCCTGGCAGTTCCCTACTCTCGCATGGGGAGAC
CCCACACTACCATCGGCGCTACGGCGTTTCACTTCTGAGTTCGGCATGGGGTCAGGTGGGACCACCGCGC
TACTGCCGCCAGGCAAATTCTGTTTTATCAGACCGCTTCTGCGTTCTGATTTAATCTGTATCAGGCTGAA
AATCTTCTCTCATCCGCCAAAACAGCCGAGATGCGCCGCGTGCGGCTGCTGGAGATGGCGGACGCGATGG
ATATGTTCTGCCAAGGGTTGGTTTGCGCATTCACAGTTCTCCGCAAGAATTGATTGGCTCCAATTCTTGG
AGTGGTGAATCCGTTAGCGAGGTGCCGCCTCGACGAATTTCTGCCATTCATCCGCTTATTATCACTTATT
CAGGCGTAGCAACCAGGCGTTTAAGGGCACCAATAACTGCCTTAAAAACTCATTTGTACAGTTCATCCAT
ACCATGCGTGATGCCCGCTGCGGTTACGAACTCCAGCAGAACCATGTGATCGCGTTTCTCGTTCGGATCT
TTAGACAGAACGCTTTGCGTGCTCAGATAGTGATTGTCTGGCAGCAGAACAGGACCATCACCGATTGGAG
TGTTTTGCTGGTAGTGATCAGCCAGCTGCACGCTGCCATCCTCCACGTTGTGGCGAATTTTAAAATTCGC
TTTAATGCCATTTTTTTGTTTATCGGCGGTGATGTAAACATTGTGGCTGTTAAAATTGTATTCCAGCTTA
TGGCCCAGGATATTGCCGTCTTCTTTAAAGTCAATGCCTTTCAGCTCAATGCGGTTTACCAGGGTATCGC
CTTCAAATTTCACTTCCGCACGCGTTTTGTACGTGCCGTCATCCTTAAAGGAAATCGTGCGTTCCTGCAC
ATAGCCTTCCGGCATGGCGGACTTGAAGAAGTCATGCTGCTTCATGTGGTCCGGATAACGAGCAAAGCAC
TGAACACCATAAGTCAGCGTCGTTACCAGAGTCGGCCAAGGTACCGGCAGTTTACCAGTAGTACAGATGA
ACTTCAGCGTCAGTTTACCATTAGTTGCGTCACCTTCACCCTCGCCACGCACGGAAAACTTATGACCGTT
GACATCACCATCCAGTTCCACCAGAATAGGGACGACACCAGTGAACAGCTCTTCGCCTTTGCCCATTTTA
GCTTCCTTAGCTCCTGAAAATCTCGTCGAAGCTCGGCGGATTTGTCCTACTCAAGCTTGCTCCCTTTGTT
TAACAGAAAAATAATTGATCAAAACAATTAAATAAGTAAATAAATTTGTATTATTTGAAATCAAAAATCA
AAAATCAAAAATCAAAAATCAAAAATCAAAAATCAAAATATACTATTTAGTCCTTTTTTATCATTTTCTG
TTTTTATCGGTAAACCCCGTTTCACTTCTAAGCTTGGCTGCAGGTCGACGGATCGATCCCCGGGAATTCC
TGGCAGTTTATGGCGGGCGTCCTGCCCGCCACCCTCCGGGCCGTTGCTTCGCAACGTTCAAATCCGCTCC
CGGCGGATTTGTCCTACTCAGGAGAGCGTTCACCGACAAACAACAGATAAAACGAAAGGCCCAGTCTTTC
GACTGAGCCTTTCGTTTTATTTGATGCCTGGGGAATTCTTGAAGACGAAAGGGCCTCGTGATACGCCTAT
TTTTATAGGTTAATGTCATGATAATAATGGTTTCTTAGGGGCGCGTTTCTTTATTAGTGGTTGCAGTCTC
GCTCATAATCGCTCCGTTTACTTCTGTTCCAAACAATTGATCCATTGAGACTCAATGGAATTACCTTGAT
GTGCAAGTGAGATATGGACAAAAAATGTAAATTCAAGGTCAAAACTCATAAAAACACTGTTTTTTGATCG
AGATTGGATTATTCTAAGTCTGCATTTTTATCAAAGAAGATAAAAAAACCAGTAAAGTCTGAGTGTTGGG
ACAGGGAGATACTGGGACATTAGATGTTCGGATTAGGACACAACTCAAAAGAGATTTCGATGAGTCATAT
TGGTACTAAATTCATTCTTGCTGAAAAATTTACCTTCGATCCCCTAAGCAATACTCTGATTGACAAAGAA
GATAGTGAAGAGATCATTCGATTAGGCAGCAACGAAAGCCGAATTCTTTGGCTGCTGGCCCAACGTCCAA
ACGAGGTGATTTCTCGCAATGATTTGCATGACTTTGTTTGGCGAGAGCAAGGTTTTGAAGTCGATGATTC
CAGCTTAACCCAAGCCATTTCGACTCTGCGCAAAATGCTCAAAGATTCGACAAAGTCCCCACAATACGTC
AAAACGGTTCCGAAGCGCGGTTACCAATTGATCGCCCGAGTGGAAACGGTTGAAGAAGAGATGGCTCGCG
AAAACGAAGCTGCTCATGACATCTCTCAGCCAGAATCTGTCAATGAATACGCAGAATCAAGCAGTGTGCC
TTCATCAGCCACTGTAGTGAACACACCGCAGCCAGCCAATGTCGTGGCGAATAAATCGGCTCCAAACTTG
GGGAATCGAGCTAGCGTGGTGATTATTGCGGTGGTGTGCTGCGTGGTGGGCACCAGCCTGGTGTGGATTG
TGATTATTTTGATCCTGATCAACCCAAGCCAATCCAGCTTTAAACCCCTAACGGATATCAAAATCGAAGA
AGGTAAACTGGTAATCTGGATTAACGGCGATAAAGGCTATAACGGTCTCGCTGAAGTCGGTAAGAAATTC
GAGAAAGATACCGGAATTAAAGTCACCGTTGAGCATCCGGATAAACTGGAAGAGAAATTCCCACAGGTTG
CGGCAACTGGCGATGGCCCTGACATTATCTTCTGGGCACACGACCGCTTTGGTGGCTACGCTCAATCTGG
CCTGTTGGCTGAAATCACCCCGGACAAAGCGTTCCAGGACAAGCTGTATCCGTTTACCTGGGATGCCGTA
CGTTACAACGGCAAGCTGATTGCTTACCCGATCGCTGTTGAAGCGTTATCGCTGATTTATAACAAAGATC
TGCTGCCGAACCCGCCAAAAACCTGGGAAGAGATCCCGGCGCTGGATAAAGAACTGAAAGCGAAAGGTAA
GAGCGCGCTGATGTTCAACCTGCAAGAACCGTACTTCACCTGGCCGCTGATTGCTGCTGACGGGGGTTAT
GCGTTCAAGTATGAAAACGGCAAGTACGACATTAAAGACGTGGGCGTGGATAACGCTGGCGCGAAAGCGG
GTCTGACCTTCCTGGTTGACCTGATTAAAAACAAACACATGAATGCAGACACCGATTACTCCATCGCAGA
AGCTGCCTTTAATAAAGGCGAAACAGCGATGACCATCAACGGCCCGTGGGCATGGTCCAACATCGACACC
AGCAAAGTGAATTATGGTGTAACGGTACTGCCGACCTTCAAGGGTCAACCATCCAAACCGTTCGTTGGCG
TGCTGAGCGCAGGTATTAACGCCGCCAGTCCGAACAAAGAGCTGGCGAAAGAGTTCCTCGAAAACTATCT
GCTGACTGATGAAGGTCTGGAAGCGGTTAATAAAGACAAACCGCTGGGTGCCGTAGCGCTGAAGTCTTAC
GAGGAAGAGTTGGCGAAAGATCCACGTATTGCCGCCACCATGGAAAACGCCCAGAAAGGTGAAATCATGC
CGAACATCCCGCAGATGTCCGCTTTCTGGTATGCCGTGCGTACTGCGGTGATCAACGCCGCCAGCGGTCG
TCAGACTGTCGATGAAGCCCTGAAAGACGCGCAGACTAATTCGAGCTCGGTACCCGGCCGGGGATCTTAA
TCTAGCAGGTGGCACTTTTCGGGGAAATGTGCGCGGAACCCCTATTTGTTTATTTTTCTAAATACATTCA
AATATGTATCCGCTCATGAGACAATAACCCTGATAAATGCTTCAATAATATTGAAAAAGGAAGAGTATGA
GTATTCAACATTTCCGTGTCGCCCTTATTCCCTTTTTTGCGGCATTTTGCCTTCCTGTTTTTGCTCACCC
AGAAACGCTGGTGAAAGTAAAAGATGCTGAAGATCAGTTGGGTGCACGAGTGGGTTACATCGAACTGGAT
CTCAACAGCGGTAAGATCCTTGAGAGTTTTCGCCCCGAAGAACGTTTTCCAATGATGAGCACTTTTAAAG
TTCTGCTATGTGGCGCGGTATTATCCCGTGTTGACGCCGGGCAAGAGCAACTCGGTCGCCGCATACACTA
TTCTCAGAATGACTTGGTTGAGTACTCACCAGTCACAGAAAAGCATCTTACGGATGGCATGACAGTAAGA
GAATTATGCAGTGCTGCCATAACCATGAGTGATAACACTGCGGCCAACTTACTTCTGACAACGATCGGAG
GACCGAAGGAGCTAACCGCTTTTTTGCACAACATGGGGGATCATGTAACTCGCCTTGATCGTTGGGAACC
GGAGCTGAATGAAGCCATACCAAACGACGAGCGTGACACCACGATGCCTGCAGCAATGGCAACAACGTTG
CGCAAACTATTAACTGGCGAACTACTTACTCTAGCTTCCCGGCAACAATTAATAGACTGGATGGAGGCGG
ATAAAGTTGCAGGACCACTTCTGCGCTCGGCCCTTCCGGCTGGCTGGTTTATTGCTGATAAATCTGGAGC
CGGTGAGCGTGGGTCTCGCGGTATCATTGCAGCACTGGGGCCAGATGGTAAGCCCTCCCGTATCGTAGTT
ATCTACACGACGGGGAGTCAGGCAACTATGGATGAACGAAATAGACAGATCGCTGAGATAGGTGCCTCAC
TGATTAAGCATTGGTAACTGTCAGACCAAGTTTACTCATATATACTTTAGATTGATTTAAAACTTCATTT
TTAATTTAAAAGGATCTAGGTGAAGATCCTTTTTGATAATCTCATGACCAAAATCCCTTAACGTGAGTTT
TCGTTCCACTGAGCGTCAGACCCCGTAGAAAAGATCAAAGGATCTTC
